>Addgene plasmid #250512 | pTE5605 | addgene full sequence | sequence record 498896 | Addgene NGS Result
[124 nt withheld, positions 1-124]
C
[91 nt withheld, positions 126-216]
A
[49 nt withheld, positions 218-266]
CCTTTGACGTTGGAGTCCACGTTCTTT
[37 nt withheld, positions 294-330]
ACCCTATCTCGGTCTATTCTTTTGATTTATAAGGGATTTTGCCGATTTCGGCCTATTGGTTAAAAAATGA
GCTGATTTAACAAAAATTTAACGCGAATTTTAACAAAATATTAACGCTTACAATTTAGGTGGCACTTTTC
GGGGAAATGTGCGCGGAACCCCTATTTGTTTATTTTTCTAAATACATTCAAATATGTATCCGCTCATGAA
TTAATTCTTAGAAAAACTCATCGAGCATCAAATGAAACTGCAATTTATTCATATCAGGATTATCAATACC
ATATTTTTGAAAAAGCCGTTTCTGTAATGAAGGAGAAAACTCACCGAGGCAGTTCCATAGGATGGCAAGA
TCCTGGTATCGGTCTGCGATTCCGACTCGTCCAACATCAATACAACCTATTAATTTCCCCTCGTCAAAAA
TAAGGTTATCAAGTGAGAAATCACCATGAGTGACGACTGAATCCGGTGAGAATGGCAAAAGTTTATGCAT
TTCTTTCCAGACTTGTTCAACAGGCCAGCCATTACGCTCGTCATCAAAATCACTCGCATCAACCAAACCG
TTATTCATTCGTGATTGCGCCTGAGCGAGACGAAATACGCGATCGCTGTTAAAAGGACAATTACAAACAG
GAATCGAATGCAACCGGCGCAGGAACACTGCCAGCGCATCAACAATATTTTCACCTGAATCAGGATATTC
TTCTAATACCTGGAATGCTGTTTTCCCGGGGATCGCAGTGGTGAGTAACCATGCATCATCAGGAGTACGG
ATAAAATGCTTGATGGTCGGAAGAGGCATAAATTCCGTCAGCCAGTTTAGTCTGACCATCTCATCTGTAA
CATCATTGGCAACGCTACCTTTGCCATGTTTCAGAAACAACTCTGGCGCATCGGGCTTCCCATACAATCG
ATAGATTGTCGCACCTGATTGCCCGACATTATCGCGAGCCCATTTATACCCATATAAATCAGCATCCATG
TTGGAATTTAATCGCGGCCTAGAGCAAGACGTTTCCCGTTGAATATGGCTCATAACACCCCTTGTATTAC
TGTTTATGTAAGCAGACAGTTTTATTGTTCATGACCAAAATCCCTTAACGTGAGTTTTCGTTCCACTGAG
CGTCAGACCCCGTAGAAAAGATCAAAGGATCTTCTTGAGATCCTTTTTTTCTGCGCGTAATCTGCTGCTT
GCAAACAAAAAAACCACCGCTACCAGCGGTGGTTTGTTTGCCGGATCAAGAGCTACCAACTCTTTTTCCG
AAGGTAACTGGCTTCAGCAGAGCGCAGATACCAAATACTGTCCTTCTAGTGTAGCCGTAGTTAGGCCACC
ACTTCAAGAACTCTGTAGCACCGCCTACATACCTCGCTCTGCTAATCCTGTTACCAGTGGCTGCTGCCAG
TGGCGATAAGTCGTGTCTTACCGGGTTGGACTCAAGACGATAGTTACCGGATAAGGCGCAGCGGTCGGGC
TGAACGGGGGGTTCGTGCACACAGCCCAGCTTGGAGCGAACGACCTACACCGAACTGAGATACCTACAGC
GTGAGCTATGAGAAAGCGCCACGCTTCCCGAAGGGAGAAAGGCGGACAGGTATCCGGTAAGCGGCAGGGT
CGGAACAGGAGAGCGCACGAGGGAGCTTCCAGGGGGAAACGCCTGGTATCTTTATAGTCCTGTCGGGTTT
CGCCACCTCTGACTTGAGCGTCGATTTTTGTGATGCTCGTCAGGGGGGCGGAGCCTATGGAAAAACGCCA
GCAACGCGGCCTTTTTACGGTTCCTGGCCTTTTGCTGGCCTTTTGCTCACATGTTCTTTCCTGCGTTATC
CCCTGATTCTGTGGATAACCGTATTACCGCCTTTGAGTGAGCTGATACCGCTCGCCGCAGCCGAACGACC
GAGCGCAGCGAGTCAGTGAGCGAGGAAGCGGAAGAGCGCCTGATGCGGTATTTTCTCCTTACGCATCTGT
GCGGTATTTCACACCGCAATGGTGCACTCTCAGTACAATCTGCTCTGATGCCGCATAGTTAAGCCAGTAT
ACACTCCGCTATCGCTACGTGACTGGGTCATGGCTGCGCCCCGACACCCGCCAACACCCGCTGACGCGCC
CTGACGGGCTTGTCTGCTCCCGGCATCCGCTTACAGACAAGCTGTGACCGTCTCCGGGAGCTGCATGTGT
CAGAGGTTTTCACCGTCATCACCGAAACGCGCGAGGCAGCTGCGGTAAAGCTCATCAGCGTGGTCGTGAA
GCGATTCACAGATGTCTGCCTGTTCATCCGCGTCCAGCTCGTTGAGTTTCTCCAGAAGCGTTAATGTCTG
GCTTCTGATAAAGCGGGCCATGTTAAGGGCGGTTTTTTCCTGTTTGGTCACTAATGCCTCCGTGTAAGGG
GGATTTCTGTTCATGGGGGTAATGATACCGATGAAACGAGAGAGGATGCTCACGATACGGGTTACTGATG
ATGAACATGCCCGGTTACTGGAACGTTGTGAGGGTAAACAACTGGCGGTATGGATGCGGCGGGACCAGAG
AAAAATCACTCAGGGTCAATGCCAGCGCTTCGTTAATACAGATGTAGGTGTTCCACAGGGTAGCCAGCAG
CATCCTGCGATGCAGATCCGGAACATAATGGTGCAGGGCGCTGACTTCCGCGTTTCCAGACTTTACGAAA
CACGGAAACCGAAGACCATTCATGTTGTTGCTCAGGTCGCAGACGTTTTGCAGCAGCAGTCGCTTCACGT
TCGCTCGCGTATCGGTGATTCATTCTGCTAACCAGTAAGGCAACCCCGCCAGCCTAGCCGGGTCCTCAAC
GACAGGAGCACGATCATGCGCACCCGTGGGGCCGCCATGCCGGCGATAATGGCCTGCTTCTCGCCGAAAC
GTTTGGTGGCGGGACCAGTGACGAAGGCTTGAGCGAGGGCGTGCAAGATTCCGAATACCGCAAGCGACAG
GCCGATCATCGTCGCGCTCCAGCGAAAGCGGTCCTCGCCGAAAATGACCCAGAGCGCTGCCGGCACCTGT
CCTACGAGTTGCATGATAAAGAAGACAGTCATAAGTGCGGCGACGATAGTCATGCCCCGCGCCCACCGGA
AGGAGCTGACTGGGTTGGTGCATGCAAGGAGATGGCGCCCAACAGTCCCCCGGCCACGGGGCCTGCCACC
ATACCCACGCCGAAACAAGCGCTCATGAGCCCGAAGTGGCGAGCCCGATCTTCCCCATCGGTGATGTCGG
CGATATAGGCGCCAGCAACCGCACCTGTGGCGCCGGTGATGCCGGCCACGATGCGTCCGGCGTAGAGGAT
CGAGATCTCGGGTAATACGACTCACTATAGGGCGAGTAGAAATAATTTTGTTTAAGATTAAAGAGGAGAA
ATTACATATGGCTAAACAACCGGGATTAGATTTTCAAAGTGCCAAAGGTGGCTTAGGCGAGCTGAAACGC
AGACTGCTGTTTGTTATCGGTGCGCTGATTGTGTTCCGTATTGGCTCTTTTATTCCGATCCCTGGTATTG
ATGCCGCTGTACTTGCCAAACTGCTTGAGCAACAGCGAGGCACCATCATTGAGATGTTTAACATGTTCTC
TGGTGGTGCTCTCAGCCGTGCTTCTATCTTTGCTCTGGGGATCATGCTGTATATTTCGGCGTCGATCATT
ATCCAGCTGCTGACGGTGGTTCACCCAACGTTGGCAGAAATTAAGAAAGAAGGGGAGTCTGGTCGTCGTA
AGATCAGCCAGTACACCCGCTACGGTACTCTGGTGCTGGCAATATTCCAGTCGATCGGTATTGCTACCGG
TCTGCCGAATATGCCTGGTATGCAAGGCCTGGTGATTAACCCGGGCTTTGCATTCTACTTCACCGCTGTT
GTAAGTCTGGTCACAGGAACCATGTTCCTGATGTGGTTGGGCGAACAGATTACTGAACGAGGTATCGGCA
ACGGTATTTCAATCATTATCTTCGCCGGTATTGTCGCGGGACTCCCGCCAGCCATTGCCCATACTATCGA
GCAAGCGCGTCAAGGCGACCTGCACTTCCTCGTGTTGCTGTTGGTTGCAGTATTAGTATTTGCAGTGACG
TTCTTTGTTGTATTTGTTGAGCGTGGTCAACGCCGCATTGTGGTAAACTACGCGAAACGTCAGCAAGGTC
GTCGTGTCTATGCTGCACAGAGCACACATTTACCGCTGAAAGTGAATATGGCGGGGGTAATCCCGGCAAT
CTTCGCTTCCAGTATTATTCTGTTCCCGGCGACCATCGCGTCATGGTTCGGGGGCGGTACTGGTTGGAAC
TGGCTGACAACAATTTCGCTGTATTTGCAGCCTGGGCAACCGCTTTATGTGTTACTCTATGCGTCTGCAA
TCATCTTCTTCTGTTTCTTCTACACGGCGTTGGTTTTCAACCCGCGTGAAACAGCAGATAACCTGAAGAA
GTCCGGTGCATTTGTACCAGGAATTCGTCCGGGAGAGCAAACGGCGAAGTATATCGATAAAGTAATGACC
CGCCTGACCCTGGTTGGTGCGCTGTATATTACCTTTATCTGCCTGATCCCGGAGTTCATGCGTGATGCAA
TGAAAGTACCGTTCTACTTCGGTGGGACCTCACTGCTTATCGTTGTTGTCGTGATTATGGACTTTATGGC
TCAAGTGCAAACTCTGATGATGTCCAGTCAGTATGAGTCTGCATTGAAGAAGGCGAACCTGAAAGGCTAC
GGCCGATAATAGTTTAATCTATAAGGGGTATATATATGAGTGCGAATACCGAAGCTCAAGGAAGCGGGCG
CGGCCTGGAAGCGATGAAGTGGGTCGTTGTGGTGGCATTGCTCCTGGTGGCGATTGTCGGCAACTATCTT
TATCGCGACATTATGCTGCCGCTGCGTGCGCTGGCCGTAGTAATTCTGATTGCTGCAGCGGGTGGTGTCG
CGCTGTTAACGACAAAAGGTAAAGCTACCGTTGCTTTTGCCCGTGAAGCGCGTACCGAAGTCCGTAAGGT
CATTTGGCCGACTCGCCAGGAAACATTGCACACCACGCTGATTGTGGCTGCGGTTACCGCAGTAATGTCA
CTGATCCTGTGGGGACTGGATGGTATTCTGGTTCGCCTGGTATCCTTTATCACTGGCCTGAGGTTCTGAG
TTAGAAATAATTAAGGCTGGTTGTTATGTATGAAGCTCTTTTAGTAGTTTTCCTTATTGTGGCAATTGGC
CTTGTTGGTCTGATCATGCTGCAGCAAGGTAAAGGCGCTGATATGGGAGCCTCCTTCGGAGCAGGCGCTT
CCGCTACGCTGTTTGGTTCAAGTGGTTCTGGTAACTTCATGACCCGCATGACGGCGCTGCTGGCAACGTT
ATTCTTCATCATCAGTCTGGTGCTGGGTAACATCAATAGCAACAAAACCAATAAAGGTAGCGAATGGGAA
AATCTGAGTGCACCGGCGAAAACCGAACAAACTCAGCCAGCTGCTCCGGCTAAGCCGACCAGCGATATCC
CGAACTAACCTCGGTACCAAATTCCAGAAAAGAGGCCTCCCGAAAGGGGGGCCTTTTTTCGTTTTGGTCC
CACTGAGATCCGGCTGCTAACAAAGCCCGAAAGGAAGCTGAGTTGGCTGCTGCCACCGCTGAGCAATAAC
TAGCATAACCCCTTGGGGCCTCTAAACGGGTCTTGAGGGGTTTTTTGCTGAAAGGAGGAACTATATCCGG
ATTGGCGAATGGG
Features (pLannotate 1.2.2; 15 found; start..end, strand, type, name):
      1..429     +  rep_origin     f1 ori (sequence partly withheld): f1 bacteriophage origin of replication; arrow indicates direction of (+) strand synthesis
    482..539     +  promoter       AmpR promoter (fragment): bla
    548..1363    -  CDS            KanR: aminoglycoside phosphotransferase; aph(3')-Ia; confers resistance to kanamycin in bacteria or G418 (Geneticin®) in eukaryotes
   1485..2073    +  rep_origin     ori: high-copy-number ColE1/pMB1/pBR322/pUC origin of replication
   2259..2398    -  misc_feature   bom: basis of mobility region from pBR322
   2500..2691    -  CDS            rop: Rop protein, which maintains plasmids at low copy number; rop
   2708..3088    +  CDS            YPB1_ECOLX: Protein predicted: Swiss-Prot protein existence level 4. From Escherichia coli.
   3160..3427    -  CDS            TcR (fragment): tetracycline efflux protein; tet; confers resistance to tetracycline
   3426..3621    -  CDS            TcR (fragment): tetracycline efflux protein; tet; confers resistance to tetracycline
   3633..3651    +  promoter       T7 promoter: promoter for bacteriophage T7 RNA polymerase
   3698..5026    +  CDS            secY: SECY_ECOLI - Also known as prlA. Experimental evidence at protein level: Swiss-Prot protein existence level 1. The central subunit of the protein translocation channel SecYEG. Consists of two halves formed by TMs 1-5 and 6-10. These two domains form a lateral gate at the front which open onto the bilayer between TMs 2 and 7, and are clamped together by SecE at the back. The channel is closed by both a pore ring composed of hydrophobic SecY resides and a short helix (helix 2A) on the extracellular side of the membrane which forms a plug. The plug probably moves laterally to allow the channel to
   5056..5436    +  CDS            secE: SECE_ECOLI - Also known as prlG. Experimental evidence at protein level: Swiss-Prot protein existence level 1. Essential subunit of the protein translocation channel SecYEG. Clamps together the 2 halves of SecY. May contact the channel plug during translocation. Overexpression of some hybrid proteins has been thought to jam the protein secretion apparatus resulting in cell death; while this may be true it also results in FtsH-mediated degradation of SecY. From Escherichia coli (strain K12).
   5466..5795    +  CDS            secG: SECG_ECOLI - Experimental evidence at protein level: Swiss-Prot protein existence level 1. Subunit of the protein translocation channel SecYEG. Overexpression of some hybrid proteins has been thought to jam the protein secretion apparatus resulting in cell death; while this may be true it also results in FtsH-mediated degradation of SecY. Treatment with antibiotics that block translation elongation such as chloramphenicol also leads to degradation of SecY and SecE but not SecG. From Escherichia coli (strain K12).
   5873..5922    +  CDS            SET1 (fragment): solubility-enhancement tag derived from T7 phage gene 10B
   5930..5977    +  terminator     T7 terminator: transcription terminator for bacteriophage T7 RNA polymerase
