[The description below was written by a language model from this plasmid's Addgene catalogue record and pLannotate feature annotations shown in this document.]
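Description:
pTE5605 is a 6,013 nt bacterial expression plasmid on a pET backbone that carries a mutant version of the E. coli Sec translocon operon, secY(P84L)EG, under a T7 promoter. It is propagated in E. coli through a ColE1/pMB1-type origin and selected with kanamycin via the aph(3')-Ia gene (KanR). The catalogue lists it as high copy, although the feature table also shows the rop gene and the pBR322 bom region, elements usually associated with copy-number restraint and mobilisation in pBR322-derived backbones. An f1 phage origin is present as well. Short tetracycline-resistance fragments, a partial AmpR promoter and a predicted E. coli open reading frame appear to be backbone remnants rather than functional parts.

The payload is a polycistronic arrangement: a single T7 promoter is followed by the coding sequences for SecY, SecE and SecG in the same orientation, separated by short intergenic gaps, and closed by a T7 terminator. SecY forms the central protein-conducting channel, SecE clamps its two halves together, and SecG is the third subunit of the complex. No lac operator or lacI is annotated, consistent with a template meant for direct transcription by T7 RNA polymerase. The small "SET1" fragment just upstream of the terminator is most likely a match to T7 gene 10-derived terminator-flanking sequence rather than a tag fused to any subunit.

According to the record, this plasmid is a derivative of pSecYEG, a construct made for cell-free expression of functional SecYEG. The P84L substitution in SecY impairs both translocation and membrane insertion. This makes it suited as a loss-of-function comparison in cell-free functional mapping of the translocon.
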