Addgene plasmid #250512: pTE5605
Purpose: Mutant of pSecYEG; impaired in translocation and insertion; cell-free expression of functional SecYEG
Depositing lab: Tobias Erb. Depositing organization: Max Planck Institute for Terrestrial Microbiology. Publication: Functional Mapping and Engineering of the Sec Translocon Unlocked by a Cell-Free System. Meier M, Scholz SA, von Bank L, Levandoski JE, Lückhof M, Schaaf M, Si S, Lieberwirth I, Jung AL, Landfester K, Driessen AJM, Erb TJ. bioRxiv 2025.12.09.688994 10.64898/2025.12.09.688994.
Backbone
  Vector backbone: pET
  Vector type: Bacterial Expression
Growth in bacteria
  Bacterial resistance: Kanamycin, 50 μg/mL
  Growth temperature: 37°C
  Growth strain: DH5alpha
  Copy number: High Copy
Gene/Insert
  Gene/Insert name: T7-secY(P84L)EG
  Species: E. coli
  Mutation: P84L
  Promoter: T7
  Cloning method: Gibson Cloning
  Sequencing primers: 5′ ATGCGTCCGGCGTAG; 3′ TGCTAGTTATTGCTCAGCGG
Terms and licenses: Academic/Nonprofit Terms; Industry Terms: Not Available to Industry
Depositor comments: Please visit https://doi.org/10.64898/2025.12.09.688994 for bioRxiv preprint.
How to cite: pTE5605 was a gift from Tobias Erb (Addgene plasmid # 250512 ; http://n2t.net/addgene:250512 ; RRID:Addgene_250512)
